>Addgene plasmid #107854 | pHBS1331 [IBB-GFP-mCherry3E]-[BFP-P2A-TDP43 W385G] | addgene partial sequence | sequence record 214932 | Addgene Partial NGS Result
GGCGGCCCTCGGCGCGTTCGTACTGTTCCACGATGGTGTAGTCCTCGTTGTGGGAGGTGATGTCCAACTT
GATGTTGACGTTGTAGGCGCCGGGCAGCTGCACGGGCTTCTTGGCCTTGTAGGTGGTCTTGACCTCAGCG
TCGTAGTGGCCGCCGTCCTTCAGCTTCAGCCTCTGCTTGATCTCGCCCTTCAGGGCGCCGTCCTCGGGGT
ACATCCGCTCGGAGGAGGCCTCCCAGCCCATGGTCTTCTTCTGCATTACGGGGCCGTCGGAGGGGAAGTT
GGTGCCGCGCAGCTTCACCTTGTAGATGAACTCGCCGTCCTGCAGGGAGGAGTCCTGGGTCACGGTCACC
ACGCCGCCGTCCTCGAAGTTCATCACGCGCTCCCACTTGAAGCCCTCGGGGAAGGACAGCTTCAAGTAGT
CGGGGATGTCGGCGGGGTGCTTCACGTAGGCCTTGGAGCCGTACATGAACTGAGGGGACAGGATGTCCCA
GGCGAAGGGCAGGGGGCCACCCTTGGTCACCTTCAGCTTGGCGGTCTGGGTGCCCTCGTAGGGGCGGCCC
TGAGGAAAAAAAAGGAAAGGGCATGCTCGCCATGTGCAAGATACAGTGTTGAATGTGGTGCAAAATATAA
AGATGTGGAAGAAAAAGCCACTGAAAATAATATGAGGAAATAAAAAACTAGAGTAAATTATCAGTGGAAC
AATTTCTATTATACAAGACACTACACCCATACATTCTCCTAATGCTCATGTAAGAATTTCTCCAAAAATA
CCTTCCAGCACTACAAACTAGAAAAAAAAAGAGACATGGACACCAAATTAAGTTCTTAATAGTGAAGAAC
AAAAGAACTACCTTGCCTGCTCCAGTGGATCCAGCAACCGCCAACAACTGTCCTCTTTCTATCTTGAAAT
TAATATCTTTCAGGACAGGAGTACCAAGAAGTGAGAAATTACTGAAGAAGAGGCTGTCATCACCATTAGA
AGTTTTTCTATTGTTATTGTTTTGTTTTGCTTTCTCAAATTATTCCCCAAATCCCTGTTAAAAAAAAACA
CACACACACACACACACACACACATCAAAAATAAAAGATGAGTTTGTCAGATATTTTCAATAGATGCTTG
TTTTATGTACCATACTCACCTCGCCCTCGCCCTCGATCTCGAACTCGTGGCCGTTCACGGAGCCCTCCAT
GTGCACCTTGAAGCGCATGAACTCCTTGATGATGGCCATGTTATCCTCCTCGCCCTTGCTGGTTCCGGTG
CCTCCACTTTCATCTTCACCTTTAGTGATACCGGCTGCCGTCACGAACTCCTTCAGGACCATGTGATCGC
GCTTCTCGTTCGGGTCTTTGCTCAGCGTGGTCTGGGTGCTCAGATAGTGGTTGTCCGGCAGGCGCACCGG
GCCGTCGCCGATCGGGGTGTTCTGCTGTTTGTGGTCGGCTTCCTGCTGGCTGCCGTCCTCAACGTTGTGG
CGGATCTTGAAGTTAGCCTTGATGCCGTTCTTCTGCTTGTCGGCTTCGATACGGACGTTGTGGCTGTTGT
GGTTGTACTCCAGCTTGTGACCCAGGATGTTGCCGTCCTCCTTGAAGTCGTTGCCCTTCAGCTCGATGCG
GTTCACCAGGGTGTCGCCCTCGAACTTCACCTCCGCGCGGGTCTTGTAGGTGCCGTCGTCCTTGAACTCG
ATGGTGCGCTCCTGGACGTAGCCTTCCGGCATGGCGGACTTGAAGAAGTCGTGACGCTTCATGTGGTCCG
GGTAGCGGCTGAAGCACTGCACGCCGTAGGTCAGGGTGGTCACGAGGGTCGGCCACGGCACCGGCAGCTT
GCCGGTGGTGCAGATGAACTTCAGGGTCAGCTTGCCCTCGGTGGCATCGCCCTCGCCCTCGCCACGCACG
CTGAACTTGTGGCCGTTTACGTCGCCGTCCAGCTCGACTTTGATAGGCACAGTACCTGTAAATAGTTCCT
CTCCTTTACTGGTACCATCATCAGGGAATGAGCTTACATTTCTCCTCTTCAGCATCTGGTCATCCTTCTT
AGCTTTCCTCAGCTCCACATTGACCTCTATTCTGCGACGCCTCATTTCTGTACTGTCTTTTCCCTTGTTC
TTGAATCTGTGAAGACGGGCAGCTGGTGTATTAGCATTCTCGTTGGTGGATCCCATGGTGGCACCGGTGA
ATTCTCCAGGCGATCTGACGGTTCACTAAACGAGCTCTGCTTATATAGGCCTCCCACCGTACACGCCACC
TCGACATACTCGAGTAGTTATTAATAGTAATCAATTACGGGGTCATTAGTTCATAGCCCATATATGGAGT
TCCGCGTTACATAACTTACGGTAAATGGCCCGCCTGGCTGACCGCCCAACGACCCCCGCCCATTGACGTC
AATAATGACGTATGTTCCCATAGTAACGCCAATAGGGACTTTCCATTGACGTCAATGGGTGGAGTATTTA
CGGTAAACTGCCCACTTGGCAGTACATCAAGTGTATCATATGCCAAGTACGCCCCCTATTGACGTCAATG
ACGGTAAATGGCCCGCCTGGCATTATGCCCAGTACATGACCTTATGGGACTTTCCTACTTGGCAGTACAT
CTACGTATTAGTCATCGCTATTACCATGGTGATGCGGTTTTGGCAGTACATCAATGGGCGTGGATAGCGG
TTTGACTCACGGGGATTTCCAAGTCTCCACCCCATTGACGTCAATGGGAGTTTGTTTTGGCACCAAAATC
AACGGGACTTTCCAAAATGTCGTAACAACTCCGCCCCATTGACGCAAATGGGCGGTAGGCGTGTACGGTG
GGAGGTCTATATAAGCAGAGCTGGTTTAGTGAACCGTCAGATCCGCTAGGGATCCTCTAGTCAGCTGACG
CGTTACCACCGGTGCCACCATGGGAAGCGAGCTGATTAAGGAGAACATGCACATGAAGCTGTACATGGAG
GGCACCGTGGACAACCATCACTTCAAGTGCACATCCGAGGGCGAAGGCAAGCCCTACGAGGGCACCCAGA
CCATGAGAATCAAGGTGGTCGAGGGCGGCCCTCTCCCCTTCGCCTTCGACATCCTGGCTACTAGCTTCCT
CTACGGCAGCAAGACCTTCATCAACCACACCCAGGGCATCCCCGACTTCTTCAAGCAGTCCTTCCCTGAG
GGCTTCACATGGGAGAGAGTCACCACATACGAAGACGGGGGCGTGCTGACCGCTACCCAGGACACCAGCC
TCCAGGACGGCTGCCTCATCTACAACGTCAAGATCAGAGGGGTGAACTTCACATCCAACGGCCCTGTGAT
GCAGAAGAAAACACTCGGCTGGGAGGCCTTCACCGAGACGCTGTACCCCGCTGACGGCGGCCTGGAAGGC
AGAAACGACATGGCCCTGAAGCTCGTGGGCGGGAGCCATCTGATCGCAAACGCCAAGACCACATATAGAT
CCAAGAAACCCGCTAAGAACCTCAAGATGCCTGGCGTCTACTATGTGGACTACAGACTGGAAAGAATCAA
GGAGGCCAACAACGAGACCTACGTCGAGCAGCACGAGGTGGCAGTGGCCAGATACTGCGACCTCCCTAGC
AAACTGGGGCACAAGCTTAATTCCGGACTCAGATCTCGAGCTCAAGCTTCGAATTCTGCAGTCGACGGTA
CCGCGGGCCCGGGATCCACCGGATCTAGAGGAGGAAGCGGAGCTACTAACTTCAGCCTGCTGAAGCAGGC
TGGAGACGTGGAGGAGAACCCTGGACCTATGTCTGAATATATTCGGGTAACCGAAGATGAGAACGATGAG
CCCATTGAAATACCATCGGAAGACGATGGGACGGTGCTGCTCTCCACGGTTACAGCCCAGTTTCCAGGGG
CGTGTGGGCTTCGCTACAGGAATCCAGTGTCTCAGTGTATGAGAGGTGTCCGGCTGGTAGAAGGAATTCT
GCATGCCCCAGATGCTGGCTGGGGAAATCTGGTGTATGTTGTCAACTATCCAAAAGATAACAAAAGAAAA
ATGGATGAGACAGATGCTTCATCAGCAGTGAAAGTGAAAAGAGCAGTCCAGAAAACATCCGATTTAATAG
TGTTGGGTCTCCCATGGAAAACAACCGAACAGGACCTGAAAGAGTATTTTAGTACCTTTGGAGAAGTTCT
TATGGTGCAGGTCAAGAAAGATCTTAAGACTGGTCATTCAAAGGGGTTTGGCTTTGTTCGTTTTACGGAA
TATGAAACACAAGTGAAAGTAATGTCACAGCGACATATGATAGATGGACGATGGTGTGACTGCAAACTTC
CTAATTCTAAGCAAAGCCAAGATGAGCCTTTGAGAAGCAGAAAAGTGTTTGTGGGGCGCTGTACAGAGGA
CATGACTGAGGATGAGCTGCGGGAGTTCTTCTCTCAGTACGGGGATGTGATGGATGTCTTCATCCCCAAG
CCATTCAGGGCCTTTGCCTTTGTTACATTTGCAGATGATCAGATTGCGCAGTCTCTTTGTGGAGAGGACT
TGATCATTAAAGGAATCAGCGTTCATATATCCAATGCCGAACCTAAGCACAATAGCAATAGACAGTTAGA
AAGAAGTGGAAGATTTGGTGGTAATCCAGGTGGCTTTGGGAATCAGGGTGGATTTGGTAATAGCAGAGGG
GGTGGAGCTGGTTTGGGAAACAATCAAGGTAGTAATATGGGTGGTGGGATGAACTTTGGTGCGTTCAGCA
TTAATCCAGCCATGATGGCTGCCGCCCAGGCAGCACTACAGAGCAGTTGGGGTATGATGGGCATGTTAGC
CAGCCAGCAGAACCAGTCAGGCCCATCGGGTAATAACCAAAACCAAGGCAACATGCAGAGGGAGCCAAAC
CAGGCCTTCGGTTCTGGAAATAACTCTTATAGTGGCTCTAATTCTGGTGCAGCAATTGGTGGGGGATCAG
CATCCAATGCAGGGTCGGGCAGTGGTTTTAATGGAGGCTTTGGCTCAAGCATGGATTCTAAGTCTTCTGG
CTGGGGAATGTAGACCCAGCTTTCTTGTACAAAGTGGTTGATCCTCTAGACTGAGAACTTCAGGGTGAGT
TTGGGGACCCTTGATTGTTCTTTCTTTTTCGCTATTGTAAAATTCATGTTATATGGAGGGGGCAAAGTTT
TCAGGGTGTTGTTTAGAATGGGAAGATGTCCCTTGTATCACCATGGACCCTCATGATAATTTTGTTTCTT
TCACTTTCTACTCTGTTGACAACCATTGTCTCCTCTTATTTTCTTTTCATTTTCTGTAACTTTTTCGTTA
AACTTTAGCTTGCATTTGTAACGAATTTTTAAATTCACTTTTGTTTATTTGTCAGATTGTAAGTACTTTC
TCTAATCACTTTTTTTTCAAGGCAATCAGGGTATATTATATTGTACTTCAGCACAGTTTTAGAGAACAAT
TGTTATAATTAAATGATAAGGTAGAATATTTCTGCATATAAATTCTGGCTGGCGTGGAAATATTCTTATT
GGTAGAAACAACTACACCCTGGTCATCATCCTGCCTTTCTCTTTATGGTTACAATGATATACACTGTTTG
AGATGAGGATAAAATACTCTGAGTCCAAACCGGGCCCCTCTGCTAACCATGTTCATGCCTTCTTCTCTTT
CCTACAGCTCCTGGGCAACGTGCTGGTTGTTGTGCTGTCTCATCATTTTGGCAAAGAATTCACTCCTCAG
GTGCAGGCTGCCTATCAGAAGGTGGTGGCTGGTGTGGCCAATGCCCTGGCTCACAAATACCACTGAGATC
TTTTTCCCTCTGCCAAAAATTATGGGGACATCATGAAGCCCCTTGAGCATCTGACTTCTGGCTAATAAAG
GAAATTTATTTTCATTGCAATAGTGTGTTGGAATTTTTTGTGTCTCTCACTCGGAAGGACATATGGGAGG
GCAAATCATTTAAAACATCAGAATGAGTATTTGGTTTAGAGTTTGGCAACATATGCCCATATGCTGGCTG
CCATGAACAAAGGTTGGCTATAAAGAGGTCATCAGTATATGAAACAGCCCCCTGCTGTCCATTCCTTATT
CCATAGAAAAGCCTTGACTTGAGGTTAGATTTTTTTTATATTTTGTTTTGTGTTATTTTTTTCTTTAACA
TCCCTAAAATTTTCCTTACATGTTTTACTAGCCAGATTTTTCCTCCTCTCCTGACTACTCCCAGTCATAG
CTGTCCCTCTTCTCTTATGAACTCGGCGCCCTGCCCGTCCCACCAGGTCAACAGGCGGTAACCGGCCTCT
TCATCGGGAATGCGCGCGACCTTCAGCATCGCCGGCATGTCCCCCTGGCGGACGGGAAGTATCCAGCTCG
ACCAAGCTGGCCGCGTCGAGTGAAGACGAAAGGGCCTCGTGATACGCCTATTTTTATAGGTTAATGTCAT
GATAATAATGGTTTCTTAGACGTCAGGTGGCACTTTTCGGGGAAATGTGCGCGGAACCCCTATTTGTTTA
TTTTTCTAAATACATTCAAATATGTATCCGCTCATGAGACAATAACCCTGATAAATGCTTCAATAATATT
GAAAAAGGAAGAGTATGAGTATTCAACATTTCCGTGTCGCCCTTATTCCCTTTTTTGCGGCATTTTGCCT
TCCTGTTTTTGCTCACCCAGAAACGCTGGTGAAAGTAAAAGATGCTGAAGATCAGTTGGGTGCACGAGTG
GGTTACATCGAACTGGATCTCAACAGCGGTAAGATCCTTGAGAGTTTTCGCCCCGAAGAACGTTTTCCAA
TGATGAGCACTTTTAAAGTTCTGCTATGTGGCGCGGTATTATCCCGTGTTGACGCCGGGCAAGAGCAACT
CGGTCGCCGCATACACTATTCTCAGAATGACTTGGTTGAGTACTCACCAGTCACAGAAAAGCATCTTACG
GATGGCATGACAGTAAGAGAATTATGCAGTGCTGCCATAACCATGAGTGATAACACTGCGGCCAACTTAC
TTCTGACAACGATCGGAGGACCGAAGGAGCTAACCGCTTTTTTGCACAACATGGGGGATCATGTAACTCG
CCTTGATCGTTGGGAACCGGAGCTGAATGAAGCCATACCAAACGACGAGCGTGACACCACGATGCCTGTA
GCAATGGCAACAACGTTGCGCAAACTATTAACTGGCGAACTACTTACTCTAGCTTCCCGGCAACAATTAA
TAGACTGGATGGAGGCGGATAAAGTTGCAGGACCACTTCTGCGCTCGGCCCTTCCGGCTGGCTGGTTTAT
TGCTGATAAATCTGGAGCCGGTGAGCGTGGGTCTCGCGGTATCATTGCAGCACTGGGGCCAGATGGTAAG
CCCTCCCGTATCGTAGTTATCTACACGACGGGGAGTCAGGCAACTATGGATGAACGAAATAGACAGATCG
CTGAGATAGGTGCCTCACTGATTAAGCATTGGTAACTGTCAGACCAAGTTTACTCATATATACTTTAGAT
TGATTTAAAACTTCATTTTTAATTTAAAAGGATCTAGGTGAAGATCCTTTTTGATAATCTCATGACCAAA
ATCCCTTAACGTGAGTTTTCGTTCCACTGAGCGTCAGACCCCGTAGAAAAGATCAAAGGATCTTCTTGAG
ATCCTTTTTTTCTGCGCGTAATCTGCTGCTTGCAAACAAAAAAACCACCGCTACCAGCGGTGGTTTGTTT
GCCGGATCAAGAGCTACCAACTCTTTTTCCGAAGGTAACTGGCTTCAGCAGAGCGCAGATACCAAATACT
GTTCTTCTAGTGTAGCCGTAGTTAGGCCACCACTTCAAGAACTCTGTAGCACCGCCTACATACCTCGCTC
TGCTAATCCTGTTACCAGTGGCTGCTGCCAGTGGCGATAAGTCGTGTCTTACCGGGTTGGACTCAAGACG
ATAGTTACCGGATAAGGCGCAGCGGTCGGGCTGAACGGGGGGTTCGTGCACACAGCCCAGCTTGGAGCGA
ACGACCTACACCGAACTGAGATACCTACAGCGTGAGCTATGAGAAAGCGCCACGCTTCCCGAAGGGAGAA
AGGCGGACAGGTATCCGGTAAGCGGCAGGGTCGGAACAGGAGAGCGCACGAGGGAGCTTCCAGGGGGAAA
CGCCTGGTATCTTTATAGTCCTGTCGGGTTTCGCCACCTCTGACTTGAGCGTCGATTTTTGTGATGCTCG
TCAGGGGGGCGGAGCCTATGGAAAAACGCCAGCAACGCGGCCTTTTTACGGTTCCTGGCCTTTTGCTGGC
CTTTTGCTCACATGTTCTTTCCTGCGTTATCCCCTGATTCTGTGGATAACCGTATTACCGCCTTTGAGTG
AGCTGATACCGCTCGCCGCAGCCGAACGACCGAGCGCAGCGAGTCAGTGAGCGAGGAAGCGGAAGAGCGC
CCAATACGCAAACCGCCTCTCCCCGCGCGTTGGCCGATTCATTAATGCAGTCGAGGGATCTCCATAAGAG
AAGAGGGACAGCTATGACTGGGAGTAGTCAGGAGAGGAGGAAAAATCTGGCTAGTAAAACATGTAAGGAA
AATTTTAGGGATGTTAAAGAAAAAAATAACACAAAACAAAATATAAAAAAAATCTAACCTCAAGTCAAGG
CTTTTCTATGGAATAAGGAATGGACAGCAGGGGGCTGTTTCATATACTGATGACCTCTTTATAGCCAACC
TTTGTTCATGGCAGCCAGCATATGGGCATATGTTGCCAAACTCTAAACCAAATACTCATTCTGATGTTTT
AAATGATTTGCCCTCCCATATGTCCTTCCGAGTGAGAGACACAAAAAATTCCAACACACTATTGCAATGA
AAATAAATTTCCTTTATTAGCCAGAAGTCAGATGCTCAAGGGGCTTCATGATGTCCCCATAATTTTTGGC
AGAGGGAAAAAGATC
