[The description below was written by a language model from this plasmid's Addgene catalogue record.]
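Description:
pHBS1331 [IBB-GFP-mCherry3E]-[BFP-P2A-TDP43 W385G] is a mammalian expression plasmid built on the pBI backbone, assembled by Gibson cloning. It is propagated in E. coli as a high-copy plasmid under ampicillin selection. No mammalian selection marker is recorded, and no feature table is available, so the promoter, polyadenylation signals and origin are not explicitly stated. pBI vectors are generally known as bidirectional expression vectors that drive two cassettes divergently from a shared regulatory region. The two bracketed units in the construct name fit that layout, but the record does not confirm it.

Judging from the name, one cassette carries a fluorescent reporter, IBB-GFP-mCherry3E. It presumably combines an importin-beta-binding domain, which would give nuclear targeting, with GFP and an mCherry-based element. The catalogue describes this as a splicing reporter, although the way the fluorescent readout responds to splicing is not given. The other cassette encodes BFP linked through a P2A self-cleaving peptide to human TDP-43 (TARDBP) carrying the W385G substitution. The P2A should let BFP and the TDP-43 variant be produced as separate proteins from one transcript, so blue fluorescence marks transfected cells and reflects the expression level of the untagged mutant.

The stated purpose is to test how TDP-43 sequence affects its splicing activity. Placing the TDP-43 variant and the reporter on one plasmid allows splicing output to be compared with TDP-43 dose in individual cells. The name also suggests this construct is one of a series of sequence variants to be compared with one another.
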