Addgene plasmid #107854: pHBS1331 [IBB-GFP-mCherry3E]-[BFP-P2A-TDP43 W385G]
Purpose: To test the effect of sequence on TDP43 splicing activity
Depositing lab: Rajat Rohatgi. Depositing organization: Stanford University.
Backbone
  Vector backbone: pBI
  Vector type: Mammalian Expression
Growth in bacteria
  Bacterial resistance: Ampicillin, 100 μg/mL
  Growth temperature: 37°C
  Growth strain: DH5alpha
  Copy number: High Copy
Gene/Insert
  Gene/Insert name: TARDBP mutant
  Species: H. sapiens (human)
  Mutation: W385G in splicing reporter
  Entrez Gene: TARDBP (a.k.a. ALS10, TDP-43)
  Cloning method: Gibson Cloning
Terms and licenses: Academic/Nonprofit Terms; Industry Terms: Not Available to Industry
How to cite: pHBS1331 [IBB-GFP-mCherry3E]-[BFP-P2A-TDP43 W385G] was a gift from Rajat Rohatgi (Addgene plasmid # 107854 ; http://n2t.net/addgene:107854 ; RRID:Addgene_107854)
